>Addgene plasmid #15852 | pMOR283-8-ISH | depositor partial sequence | sequence record 8390 | Author sequence
ATGGAGCCCTGGAACTCCACCTTGGGAAGTGGCTTCATCTTGGTGGGGATTCTGGATGGCAGTGGCTCTC
CTGAACTGCTCTGTGCTACAATTGCTGCCCTGTACATGTTGGCACTGATCAGCAATGGAATGCTGATCCT
GGTCATCACAATGGATATTTACCTCCATGTTCCCATGTACCTCTTGCTTGAGCAGCTATCTCTCATGGAC
CTTCTTCTCGCCTCAGTTATCAGTCCCAAAGCTGTCATGGACTTTCTGCTCAAAGACAACACCATCACCT
TTGGTGGTTGTGCCCTTCAGATGTTCTTGGAACTGGCACTGGGTAGTGCAGAGGACCTCCTTCTGGCCTT
CATGGCTTATGACAGGTATGTGGCCATTTGTCATCCATTGAACTACATGATATTCATGAGGCCAAGCATC
TGCTGGCTTATGGTGGCCATCTCCTGGATTCCAGCTTCTCTGAGTGCCCTGGGATATACCATCTACACTA
TGCAGTACCCCTTCTGCAAATCCCGGGAGATTAGACACCTTTTCTGTGAGATCCCCCCATTGCTGAAGCT
GGCCTGTGCAGACACCTCCAGATATCAACTCATGGTTTATTTGATGGGTGTGACCTTGCTCATCCCTCCT
CTTGCTGCCATACTGGCCTCCTACTCACTAATTCTGTTCACTGTGCTCAAAATGCCCTCAAACGAGGGAA
GAAAGAAAGCCCTTGTTACCTGCTCTTCCCACCTGACTGTAGTTGGGATGTACTATGGGCCTCTCACAGT
CATGTACATCCTGCCTAGTTCCTACCACAGTTCCAAACAAGAAAATATCCTCTCTTTTTTGTACACAATT
GTAACGCCAGCTCTGAATCCTTTAATCTACAGTTTAAGAAATAAAGAGGTCAGTGGGGCTTTGAAGAGAG
TCCTAGGAAAACGGTTGTTGTCAACACACCCTAACTTCTAG
