>Addgene plasmid #15852 | pMOR283-8-ISH | addgene partial sequence | sequence record 22588 | 15852 with M13F
GGGCCCGACGTCGCATGCTCCCGGCCGCCATGGCGGCCGCGGGAATTCGATTGGCGCGCCACCATGGAGC
CCTGGAACTCCACCTTGGGAAGTGGCTTCATCTTGGTGGGGATTCTGGATGGCAGTGGCTCTCCTGAACT
GCTCTGTGCTACAATTGCTGCCCTGTACATGTTGGCACTGATCAGCAATGGAATGCTGATCCTGGTCATC
ACAATGGATATTTACCTCCATGTTCCCATGTACCTCTTGCTTGAGCAGCTATCTCTCATGGACCTTCTTC
TCGCCTCAGTTATCAGTCCCAAAGCTGTCATGGACTTTCTGCTCAAAGACAACACCATCACCTTTGGTGG
TTGTGCCCTTCAGATGTTCTTGGAACTGGCACTGGGTAGTGCAGAGGACCTCCTTCTGGCCTTCATGGCT
TATGACAGGTATGTGGCCATTTGTCATCCATTGAACTACATGATATTCATGAGGCCAAGCATCTGCTGGC
TTATGGTGGCCATCTCCTGGATTCCAGCTTCTCTGAGTGCCCTGGGATATACCATCTACACTATGCAGTA
CCCCTTCTGCAAATCCCGGGAGATTAGACACCTTTTCTGTGAGATCCCCCCATTGCTGAAGCTGGCCTGT
GCAGACACCTCCAGATATCAACTCATGGTTTATTTGATGGGTGTGACCTTGCTCATCCCTCCTCTTGCTG
CCATACTGGCCTCCTACTCACTAATTCTGTTCACTGTGCTCAAAATGCCCTCAAACGAGGGAAGAAAGAA
AGCCCTTGTTACCTGCTCTTCCCACCTGACTGTAGTTGGGATGTACTATGGGCCTCTC
