[The description below was written by a language model from this plasmid's Addgene catalogue record.]
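Description:
pMOR283-8-ISH is a bacterial cloning plasmid built on the commercial pGEM-T Easy backbone (about 3.0 kb without insert) carrying a 951 bp fragment of the mouse odorant receptor gene MOR283-8, also known as Olfr693. It is maintained in E. coli as a high-copy plasmid under ampicillin selection. No feature table accompanies the record, so the exact boundaries and orientation of the insert relative to the vector elements are not stated. The entry lists restriction enzyme cloning as the method but does not name the sites used.

The construct has no eukaryotic promoter, tag or reporter recorded, and it is not an expression vector. Its utility comes from the pGEM-T Easy architecture, in which the cloning site is flanked by opposing T7 and SP6 bacteriophage RNA polymerase promoters. This is consistent with the T7, SP6 and M13 forward and reverse sequencing primers listed for the two ends of the insert. That arrangement allows in vitro transcription of either strand of the insert from a linearised template, yielding antisense or sense RNA. Which promoter gives the antisense strand cannot be determined from the record.

The "ISH" suffix in the name and the associated study, which examined how Lhx2 deficiency affects expression of class I and class II odorant receptor genes in mouse, suggest the plasmid serves as a template for labelled riboprobes. Such probes would be used to detect Olfr693 transcripts by in situ hybridisation in olfactory tissue, although the record does not state this purpose explicitly.
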