Addgene plasmid #15852: pMOR283-8-ISH
Depositing lab: Peter Mombaerts. Depositing organization: Rockefeller University. Publication: Differential impact of Lhx2 deficiency on expression of class I and class II odorant receptor genes in mouse. Hirota J, Omura M, Mombaerts P. Mol Cell Neurosci. 2007 Apr . 34(4):679-88. 10.1016/j.mcn.2007.01.014 PubMed 17350283.
Backbone
  Vector backbone: pGEM-T Easy
  Backbone manufacturer: promega
  Backbone size w/o insert (bp): 3015
  Vector type: cloning vector
Growth in bacteria
  Bacterial resistance: Ampicillin, 100 μg/mL
  Growth temperature: 37°C
  Growth strain: DH5alpha
  Copy number: High Copy
Gene/Insert
  Gene/Insert name: MOR283-8 (alt name: Olfr693)
  Species: M. musculus (mouse)
  Insert size (bp): 951
  GenBank ID: NM_146453
  Entrez Gene: Olfr693 (a.k.a. MOR283-8)
  Cloning method: Restriction Enzyme
  Sequencing primers: 5′ M13, T7; 3′ M13 reverse, SP6
Terms and licenses: Academic/Nonprofit Terms; Industry Terms: Not Available to Industry
How to cite: pMOR283-8-ISH was a gift from Peter Mombaerts (Addgene plasmid # 15852 ; http://n2t.net/addgene:15852 ; RRID:Addgene_15852)
